>Addgene plasmid #100462 | pCMV_mEm_4GS_LF82_673 | addgene full sequence | sequence record 210335 | Addgene NGS Result
GTGAACCGTCAGATCGCCTGGAGACGCCATCCACGCTGTTTTGACCTCCATAGAAGACACCGGGACCGAT
CCAGCCTCCGGACTCTAGAGGATCCGGTACTAGAGGAACTGAAAAACCAGAAAGTTAACTGGTAAGTTTA
GTCTTTTTGTCTTTTATTTCAGGTCCCGGATCCGGTGGTGGTGCAAATCAAAGAACTGCTCCTCAGTGGA
TGTTGCCTTTACTTCTAGGCCTGTACGGAAGTGTTACTTCTGCTCTAAAAGCTGCGGAATTGTACCCGCG
GGCCCACCATGGTGAGCAAGGGCGAGGAGCTGTTCACCGGGGTGGTGCCCATCCTGGTCGAGCTGGACGG
CGACGTAAACGGCCACAAGTTCAGCGTGTCCGGCGAGGGCGAGGGCGATGCCACCTACGGCAAGCTGACC
CTGAAGTTCATCTGCACCACCGGCAAGCTGCCCGTGCCCTGGCCCACCCTCGTGACCACCTTGACCTACG
GCGTGCAGTGCTTCGCCCGCTACCCCGACCACATGAAGCAGCACGACTTCTTCAAGTCCGCCATGCCCGA
AGGCTACGTCCAGGAGCGCACCATCTTCTTCAAGGACGACGGCAACTACAAGACCCGCGCCGAGGTGAAG
TTCGAGGGCGACACCCTGGTGAACCGCATCGAGCTGAAGGGCATCGACTTCAAGGAGGACGGCAACATCC
TGGGGCACAAGCTGGAGTACAACTACAACAGCCACAAGGTCTATATCACCGCCGACAAGCAGAAGAACGG
CATCAAGGTGAACTTCAAGACCCGCCACAACATCGAGGACGGCAGCGTGCAGCTCGCCGACCACTACCAG
CAGAACACCCCCATCGGCGACGGCCCCGTGCTGCTGCCCGACAACCACTACCTGAGCACCCAGTCCAAGC
TGAGCAAAGACCCCAACGAGAAGCGCGATCACATGGTCCTGCTGGAGTTCGTGACCGCCGCCGGGATCAC
TCTCGGCATGGACGAGCTGTACAAGCGAATTGGTGGAGGGGGCGGTTCCGGTGGCGGAGGTTCCCGAATT
CGTCGACGGAGATCTGATATGAAAAAGCTCAAAGTTGTGTTGTTGTCGGGAGTGTTGACAGTGTCAACAG
TCGCACTCGCTGCACCTTCAGTGAATCAGGAAAACAGCCTGACGGTGAATACGTCGTTACAGATGCTGGA
ACAGCAACAAATGACGCGGAGCGCACAGGAGTGGGGGCTGACAGCGGAAGAGTGGCAGCGTTATGAAACA
CTGAAAAAAGGACGGCGCGGCGTGCTGTCTCCGGGGTTAGATCCCCTGACGATGCTGGGCATCGAGGCGC
GTAGTGACGAAGAACGTCGCCATTTCGCTGAACTGGCGGTGAAGCAGGAGTTTCAGCGGGTTGAAGCGGA
ACTGGCATTTCAGCGGGAAGTGAACAGCGCGTGGACGCGGGTCTATCCCGGTGTTCTGCCCGTTCAGGAT
CTGCGGAGTGAAGTCAGTAACGCCCGTCAGGCGTTGTTTGTGAAAGGCAGCTGTCCGGCCTGCGAGCGCA
AGCTGACTCAGTTGATGAAATCGAACCAGCCGCTGGATATCTACCTCGTTGATAGCGGAGGTAAGGATGA
GACGGTCCGAAACTGGGCGAAGAAGCACAATATCCCGGCTGAAAAGGTGAAATCCCGCCTGATCACGCTG
AACCACGACAATGGTATGTGGCTAAAATATGGCAGTGGGCTGATGCCGGTTGTATTACAACAGGGGCCGC
AGGGATGGCAGCGCGTAAACTGAATCGGTACCCTCGAGAAGCTTGCGGCCGCGGGGATCCAGACATGATA
AGATACATTGATGAGTTTGGACAAACCACAACTAGAATGCAGTGAAAAAAATGCTTTATTTGTGAAATTT
GTGATGCTATTGCTTTATTTGTAACCATTATAAGCTGCAATAAACAAGTTAACAACAACAATTGCATTCA
TTTTATGTTTCAGGTTCAGGGGGAGGTGTGGGAGGTTTTTTCGGATCCTCTAGAGTCGATCTGCAGGCAT
GCTAGCTTGGCGTAATCATGGTCATAGCTGTTTCCTGTGTGAAATTGTTATCCGCTCACAATTCCACACA
ACATACGAGCCGGAAGCATAAAGTGTAAAGCCTGGGGTGCCTAATGAGTGAGCTAACTCACATTAATTGC
GTTGCGCTCACTGCCCGCTTTCCAGTCGGGAAACCTGTCGTGCCAGCTGCATTAATGAATCGGCCAACGC
GCGGGGAGAGGCGGTTTGCGTATTGGGCGCTCTTCCGCTTCCTCGCTCACTGACTCGCTGCGCTCGGTCG
TTCGGCTGCGGCGAGCGGTATCAGCTCACTCAAAGGCGGTAATACGGTTATCCACAGAATCAGGGGATAA
CGCAGGAAAGAACATGTGAGCAAAAGGCCAGCAAAAGGCCAGGAACCGTAAAAAGGCCGCGTTGCTGGCG
TTTTTCCATAGGCTCCGCCCCCCTGACGAGCATCACAAAAATCGACGCTCAAGTCAGAGGTGGCGAAACC
CGACAGGACTATAAAGATACCAGGCGTTTCCCCCTGGAAGCTCCCTCGTGCGCTCTCCTGTTCCGACCCT
GCCGCTTACCGGATACCTGTCCGCCTTTCTCCCTTCGGGAAGCGTGGCGCTTTCTCATAGCTCACGCTGT
AGGTATCTCAGTTCGGTGTAGGTCGTTCGCTCCAAGCTGGGCTGTGTGCACGAACCCCCCGTTCAGCCCG
ACCGCTGCGCCTTATCCGGTAACTATCGTCTTGAGTCCAACCCGGTAAGACACGACTTATCGCCACTGGC
AGCAGCCACTGGTAACAGGATTAGCAGAGCGAGGTATGTAGGCGGTGCTACAGAGTTCTTGAAGTGGTGG
CCTAACTACGGCTACACTAGAAGAACAGTATTTGGTATCTGCGCTCTGCTGAAGCCAGTTACCTTCGGAA
AAAGAGTTGGTAGCTCTTGATCCGGCAAACAAACCACCGCTGGTAGCGGTGGTTTTTTTGTTTGCAAGCA
GCAGATTACGCGCAGAAAAAAAGGATCTCAAGAAGATCCTTTGATCTTTTCTACGGGGTCTGACGCTCAG
TGGAACGAAAACTCACGTTAAGGGATTTTGGTCATGAGATTATCAAAAAGGATCTTCACCTAGATCCTTT
TAAATTAAAAATGAAGTTTTAAATCAATCTAAAGTATATATGAGTAAACTTGGTCTGACAGTTACCAATG
CTTAATCAGTGAGGCACCTATCTCAGCGATCTGTCTATTTCGTTCATCCATAGTTGCCTGACTCCCCGTC
GTGTAGATAACTACGATACGGGAGGGCTTACCATCTGGCCCCAGTGCTGCAATGATACCGCGAGACCCAC
GCTCACCGGCTCCAGATTTATCAGCAATAAACCAGCCAGCCGGAAGGGCCGAGCGCAGAAGTGGTCCTGC
AACTTTATCCGCCTCCATCCAGTCTATTAATTGTTGCCGGGAAGCTAGAGTAAGTAGTTCGCCAGTTAAT
AGTTTGCGCAACGTTGTTGCCATTGCTACAGGCATCGTGGTGTCACGCTCGTCGTTTGGTATGGCTTCAT
TCAGCTCCGGTTCCCAACGATCAAGGCGAGTTACATGATCCCCCATGTTGTGCAAAAAAGCGGTTAGCTC
CTTCGGTCCTCCGATCGTTGTCAGAAGTAAGTTGGCCGCAGTGTTATCACTCATGGTTATGGCAGCACTG
CATAATTCTCTTACTGTCATGCCATCCGTAAGATGCTTTTCTGTGACTGGTGAGTACTCAACCAAGTCAT
TCTGAGAATAGTGTATGCGGCGACCGAGTTGCTCTTGCCCGGCGTCAATACGGGATAATACCGCGCCACA
TAGCAGAACTTTAAAAGTGCTCATCATTGGAAAACGTTCTTCGGGGCGAAAACTCTCAAGGATCTTACCG
CTGTTGAGATCCAGTTCGATGTAACCCACTCGTGCACCCAACTGATCTTCAGCATCTTTTACTTTCACCA
GCGTTTCTGGGTGAGCAAAAACAGGAAGGCAAAATGCCGCAAAAAAGGGAATAAGGGCGACACGGAAATG
TTGAATACTCATACTCTTCCTTTTTCAATATTATTGAAGCATTTATCAGGGTTATTGTCTCATGAGCGGA
TACATATTTGAATGTATTTAGAAAAATAAACAAATAGGGGTTCCGCGCACATTTCCCCGAAAAGTGCCAC
CTGACGTCTAAGAAACCATTATTATCATGACATTAACCTATAAAAATAGGCGTATCACGAGGCCCTTTCG
TCTCGCGCGTTTCGGTGATGACGGTGAAAACCTCTGACACATGCAGCTCCCGGAGACGGTCACAGCTTGT
CTGTAAGCGGATGCCGGGAGCAGACAAGCCCGTCAGGGCGCGTCAGCGGGTGTTGGCGGGTGTCGGGGCT
GGCTTAACTATGCGGCATCAGAGCAGATTGTACTGAGAGTGCACCATATGCGGTGTGAAATACCGCACAG
ATGCGTAAGGAGAAAATACCGCATCAGGCGCCATTCGCCATTCAGGCTGCGCAACTGTTGGGAAGGGCGA
TCGGTGCGGGCCTCTTCGCTATTACGCCAGCTGGCGAAAGGGGGATGTGCTGCAAGGCGATTAAGTTGGG
TAACGCCAGGGTTTTCCCAGTCACGACGTTGTAAAACGACGGCCAGTGAGTTCGAGCTTGCATGCCTGCA
GGTCGTTACATAACTTACGGTAAATGGCCCGCCTGGCTGACCGCCCAACGACCCCCGCCCATTGACGTCA
ATAATGACGTATGTTCCCATAGTAACGCCAATAGGGACTTTCCATTGACGTCAATGGGTGGAGTATTTAC
GGTAAACTGCCCACTTGGCAGTACATCAAGTGTATCATATGCCAAGTACGCCCCCTATTGACGTCAATGA
CGGTAAATGGCCCGCCTGGCATTATGCCCAGTACATGACCTTATGGGACTTTCCTACTTGGCAGTACATC
TACGTATTAGTCATCGCTATTACCATGGTGATGCGGTTTTGGCAGTACATCAATGGGCGTGGATAGCGGT
TTGACTCACGGGGATTTCCAAGTCTCCACCCCATTGACGTCAATGGGAGTTTGTTTTGGCACCAAAATCA
ACGGGACTTTCCAAAATGTCGTAACAACTCCGCCCCATTGACGCAAATGGGCGGTAGGCGTGTACGGTGG
GAGGTCTATATAAGCAGAGCTCGTTTA
Features (pLannotate 1.2.2; 17 found; start..end, strand, type, name):
      1..23      +  promoter       TRE3GV promoter (fragment): 3rd-generation Tet-responsive promoter that can be activated by binding of Tet-On® 3G, optimized for retroviral and lentiviral vectors
    132..228     +  intron         SV40 intron: modified SV40 intron with splice donor and acceptor sites
    289..1005    +  CDS            mEmerald: mEmerald is a basic (constitutively fluorescent) green fluorescent protein published in 1998, derived from Aequorea victoria. It is reported to be a very rapidly-maturing monomer with moderate acid sensitivity.
   1806..1940    -  polyA_signal   SV40 poly(A) signal: SV40 polyadenylation signal
   2075..2091    -  protein_bind   lac operator: The lac repressor binds to the lac operator to inhibit transcription in E. coli. This inhibition can be relieved by adding lactose or isopropyl-β-D-thiogalactopyranoside (IPTG). lac repressor encoded by lacI
   2099..2129    -  promoter       lac promoter: promoter for the E. coli lac operon
   2144..2165    -  protein_bind   CAP binding site: CAP binding activates transcription in the presence of cAMP. E. coli catabolite activator protein
   2178..2270    -  CDS            lacI (fragment): lac repressor; lacI; The lac repressor binds to the lac operator to inhibit transcription in E. coli. This inhibition can be relieved by adding lactose or isopropyl-β-D-thiogalactopyranoside (IPTG).
   2453..3041    -  rep_origin     ori: high-copy-number ColE1/pMB1/pBR322/pUC origin of replication
   3212..4072    -  CDS            AmpR: β-lactamase; bla; confers resistance to ampicillin, carbenicillin, and related antibiotics
   4073..4177    -  promoter       AmpR promoter: bla
   4272..4307    +  CDS            rop (fragment): Rop protein, which maintains plasmids at low copy number; rop
   4409..4508    +  misc_feature   bom (fragment): basis of mobility region from pBR322
   4514..4669    -  CDS            lacZα (fragment): LacZα fragment of β-galactosidase; lacZ fragment
   4675..4695    -  misc_feature   MCS (fragment): pUC18/19 multiple cloning site
   4694..4997    +  enhancer       CMV enhancer: human cytomegalovirus immediate early enhancer
   4998..5201    +  promoter       CMV promoter: human cytomegalovirus (CMV) immediate early promoter
