[The description below was written by a language model from this plasmid's Addgene catalogue record and pLannotate feature annotations shown in this document.]
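Description:
pCMV_mEm_4GS_LF82_673 is a mammalian expression plasmid built on a pCMV backbone (4,502 bp without insert; 5,207 bp in the full sequenced record) that produces a bacterial open reading frame as a fluorescent fusion protein in cultured mammalian cells. In E. coli it is maintained as a high-copy plasmid through a ColE1/pUC-type origin and selected with ampicillin via the β-lactamase gene and its native promoter. The feature table also picks up fragments of lacI, lacZα, rop, bom, a pUC multiple cloning site and the lac promoter/operator, which appear to be remnants of the cloning vector lineage rather than functional parts of the design. The short match to a Tet-responsive promoter at the start of the record sits directly after the CMV promoter on the circular map and is probably sequence shared with the CMV core region. No mammalian selection marker is annotated.

The expression cassette runs from the human cytomegalovirus immediate-early enhancer and promoter, through a modified SV40 intron that supplies splice donor and acceptor sites, into the mEmerald coding sequence, a rapidly maturing monomeric green fluorescent protein. The 705 bp LF82_673 coding sequence from E. coli LF82 was inserted by ligation-independent cloning downstream of mEmerald, so the tag sits at the N terminus. The "4GS" in the name suggests a glycine-serine linker between the two, although the record does not describe it. The insert itself is not annotated in the feature table but corresponds to the gap between mEmerald and the SV40 polyadenylation signal that terminates the transcript. The plasmid belongs to a collection used for an imaging screen in HeLa cells, in which candidate bacterial effectors were expressed exogenously and scored for localisation and cellular phenotypes.
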