Addgene plasmid #100462: pCMV_mEm_4GS_LF82_673
Purpose: Mammalian expression of E. coli LF82_673 CDS fused to mEmerald
Depositing lab: Alan Huett. Depositing organization: University of Nottingham. Publication: A multi-phenotypic imaging screen to identify bacterial effectors by exogenous expression in a HeLa cell line. Collins A, Huett A. Sci Data. 2018 May 15;5:180081. doi: 10.1038/sdata.2018.81. PubMed 29762554.
Backbone
  Vector backbone: pCMV
  Backbone size w/o insert (bp): 4502
  Vector type: Mammalian Expression
Growth in bacteria
  Bacterial resistance: Ampicillin, 100 μg/mL
  Growth temperature: 37°C
  Growth strain: XL1 Blue
  Copy number: High Copy
Gene/Insert
  Gene/Insert name: LF82_673
  Insert size (bp): 705
  Promoter: CMV
  Tag / fusion protein: mEmerald (N terminal on backbone)
  Cloning method: Ligation Independent Cloning
  Sequencing primers: 5′ ACTTCTGCTCTAAAAGCTGCGG; 3′ CACTGCATTCTAGTTGTGGTTTGTC
Terms and licenses: Academic/Nonprofit Terms; Industry Terms: Not Available to Industry
How to cite: pCMV_mEm_4GS_LF82_673 was a gift from Alan Huett (Addgene plasmid # 100462 ; http://n2t.net/addgene:100462 ; RRID:Addgene_100462)
