>Addgene plasmid #100462 | pCMV_mEm_4GS_LF82_673 | depositor partial sequence | sequence record 183770 | Sequence across LF82 gene insert region
CTCGGCATGGACGAGCTGTACAAGCGAATTGGTGGAGGGGGCGGTTCCGGTGGCGGAGGTTCCCGAATTC
GTCGACGGAGATCTGATATGAAAAAGCTCAAAGTTGTGTTGTTGTCGGGAGTGTTGACAGTGTCAACAGT
CGCACTCGCTGCACCTTCAGTGAATCAGGAAAACAGCCTGACGGTGAATACGTCGTTACAGATGCTGGAA
CAGCAACAAATGACGCGGAGCGCACAGGAGTGGGGGCTGACAGCGGAAGAGTGGCAGCGTTATGAAACAC
TGAAAAAAGGACGGCGCGGCGTGCTGTCTCCGGGGTTAGATCCCCTGACGATGCTGGGCATCGAGGCGCG
TAGTGACGAAGAACGTCGCCATTTCGCTGAACTGGCGGTGAAGCAGGAGTTTCAGCGGGTTGAAGCGGAA
CTGGCATTTCAGCGGGAAGTGAACAGCGCGTGGACGCGGGTCTATCCCGGTGTTCTGCCCGTTCAGGATC
TGCGGAGTGAAGTCAGTAACGCCCGTCAGGCGTTGTTTGTGAAAGGCAGCTGTCCGGCCTGCGAGCGCAA
GCTGACTCAGTTGATGAAATCGAACCAGCCGCTGGATATCTACCTCGTTGATAGCGGAGGTAAGGATGAG
ACGGTCCGAAACTGGGCGAAGAAGCACAATATCCCGGCTGAAAAGGTGAAATCCCGCCTGATCACGCTGA
ACCACGACAATGGTATGTGGCTAAAATATGGCAGTGGGCTGATGCCGGTTGTATTACAACAGGGGCCGCA
GGGATGGCAGCGCGTAAACTGAATCGGTACCCTCGAGAAGCTTGCGGCCGCGGGGATCCAGACATGATAA
GATACATTGATGAGTTTGGACAAACCACAACTAGAATGCAGTGAAAAAAATGCTTTATTTGTGAAATTTG
TGATGCTATTGCTTTATTTGTAACCATTATAAGCTGCAATAAACAAGTTAACAACAACAATTGCATTCAT
TTT
